Addgene plasmid #21282: zWnt5b
Depositing lab: Randall Moon. Depositing organization: University of Washington. Publication: Distinct Wnt signaling pathways have opposing roles in appendage regeneration. Stoick-Cooper CL, Weidinger G, Riehle KJ, Hubbert C, Major MB, Fausto N, Moon RT. Development. 2007 Feb . 134(3):479-89. 10.1242/dev.001123 PubMed 17185322.
Backbone
  Vector backbone: pBluescript
  Backbone manufacturer: Stratagene
  Backbone size w/o insert (bp): 3000
Growth in bacteria
  Bacterial resistance: Ampicillin, 100 μg/mL
  Growth temperature: 37°C
  Growth strain: DH5alpha
  Copy number: High Copy
Gene/Insert
  Gene/Insert name: Wnt5b
  Species: D. rerio (zebrafish)
  Insert size (bp): 1091
  Entrez Gene: wnt5b (a.k.a. CHUNP6928, id:ibd5111, pipetail, ppt, wnt-5, wnt5, wnt[b], wu:fk85g06)
  Cloning method: Restriction Enzyme; 5′ cloning site EcoRI (not destroyed); 3′ cloning site EcoRI (not destroyed)
  Sequencing primers: 5′ T7; 3′ T3
Resource information
  A portion of this plasmid was derived from a plasmid made by: From Phil Inghams' lab, cloned by P. Blader.
Terms and licenses: Academic/Nonprofit Terms; Industry Terms: Not Available to Industry
Depositor comments: Zebrafish wnt5 (pipetail) cDNA for antisense probe. Full-length ORF plus some (exact sequence not known, likely genbank NM_130937) 5' and 3' UTRs, 1.75kb total insert. Cloned into EcoRI site of pBluescript (there is also an internal EcoRI!). From Phil Inghams' lab, cloned by P. Blader. Used to be called wnt5 and consider by many people to be wnt5a. however, after Gilbert cloned the real wnt5a, it is now known as wnt5b. For antisense zWnt5b: cut w/ XbaI, transcribe w/ T3.
How to cite: zWnt5b was a gift from Randall Moon (Addgene plasmid # 21282 ; http://n2t.net/addgene:21282 ; RRID:Addgene_21282)
