[The description below was written by a language model from this plasmid's Addgene catalogue record and the feature table of its GenBank file.]
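Description:
zWnt5b is a pBluescript-based cloning and in vitro transcription plasmid carrying a zebrafish (Danio rerio) wnt5b cDNA, intended as a template for antisense RNA probes. The backbone is a standard high-copy E. coli phagemid. A ColE1/pUC-type origin drives replication, an f1 origin allows single-stranded DNA production, and a beta-lactamase gene under its own promoter gives ampicillin selection. The multiple cloning site sits within the lacZ alpha region, downstream of the lac promoter, operator and CAP binding site. It is flanked by opposing bacteriophage T7 and T3 promoters, along with the usual M13, SK and KS primer sites.

The cDNA was inserted at the EcoRI site, and the depositor notes that the insert also contains an internal EcoRI site. It is described as the full-length open reading frame plus some 5' and 3' untranslated sequence, with the exact sequence not determined. The catalogue lists an insert size of about 1.1 kb, whereas the depositor comments give about 1.75 kb in total. The latter agrees better with the 4,688 bp sequence record, in which roughly 1.76 kb of unannotated sequence lies between the SK and KS primer sites. The insert itself carries no feature annotation in that record.

This gene corresponds to the pipetail locus. It was formerly called wnt5 and was often regarded as wnt5a until the true wnt5a was cloned, after which it was renamed wnt5b. According to the depositor, antisense transcripts are made from the T3 promoter after linearisation with XbaI. No eukaryotic promoter is present, so the plasmid is a riboprobe template rather than an expression vector. The associated publication examined Wnt signalling pathways in appendage regeneration.
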