LOCUS       Exported 4688 bp ds-DNA circular SYN 13-MAY-2021
DEFINITION  synthetic circular DNA
ACCESSION   .
VERSION     .
KEYWORDS    zWnt5b
SOURCE      synthetic DNA construct
  ORGANISM  synthetic DNA construct
REFERENCE   1 (bases 1 to 4688)
  AUTHORS   Stoick-Cooper CL, Weidinger G, Riehle KJ, Hubbert C, Major MB,
            Fausto N, Moon RT
  TITLE     Distinct Wnt signaling pathways have opposing roles in appendage
            regeneration.
  JOURNAL   Development. 2007 Feb . 134(3):479-89.
  PUBMED    17185322
REFERENCE   2 (bases 1 to 4688)
  AUTHORS   .
  TITLE     Direct Submission
  JOURNAL   Exported May 13, 2021 from SnapGene Server 1.1.58
            http://www.snapgene.com
FEATURES             Location/Qualifiers
     source          1..4688
                     /organism="synthetic DNA construct"
                     /mol_type="other DNA"
     rep_origin      complement(6..461)
                     /direction=LEFT
                     /label=f1 ori
                     /note="f1 bacteriophage origin of replication; arrow
                     indicates direction of (+) strand synthesis"
     primer_bind     complement(143..164)
                     /label=F1ori-F
                     /note="F1 origin, forward primer"
     primer_bind     355..374
                     /label=F1ori-R
                     /note="F1 origin, reverse primer"
     primer_bind     588..610
                     /label=M13/pUC Forward
                     /note="In lacZ gene"
     primer_bind     602..619
                     /label=M13 Forward
                     /note="In lacZ gene. Also called M13-F20 or M13 (-21)
                     Forward"
     primer_bind     603..619
                     /label=M13 fwd
                     /note="common sequencing primer, one of multiple similar
                     variants"
     primer_bind     626..645
                     /label=T7
                     /note="T7 promoter, forward primer"
     promoter        626..644
                     /label=T7 promoter
                     /note="promoter for bacteriophage T7 RNA polymerase"
     primer_bind     677..693
                     /label=SK primer
                     /note="common sequencing primer, one of multiple similar
                     variants"
     primer_bind     677..693
                     /label=pBluescriptSK
                     /note="For pBluescript vector"
     primer_bind     complement(2457..2473)
                     /label=KS primer
                     /note="common sequencing primer, one of multiple similar
                     variants"
     primer_bind     complement(2458..2474)
                     /label=pBluescriptKS
                     /note="For pBluescript vector"
     promoter        complement(2503..2521)
                     /label=T3 promoter
                     /note="promoter for bacteriophage T3 RNA polymerase"
     primer_bind     complement(2542..2558)
                     /label=M13 rev
                     /note="common sequencing primer, one of multiple similar
                     variants"
     primer_bind     complement(2542..2558)
                     /label=M13 Reverse
                     /note="In lacZ gene. Also called M13-rev"
     primer_bind     complement(2555..2577)
                     /label=M13/pUC Reverse
                     /note="In lacZ gene"
     protein_bind    2566..2582
                     /label=lac operator
                     /bound_moiety="lac repressor encoded by lacI"
                     /note="The lac repressor binds to the lac operator to
                     inhibit transcription in E. coli. This inhibition can be
                     relieved by adding lactose or
                     isopropyl-beta-D-thiogalactopyranoside (IPTG)."
     promoter        complement(2590..2620)
                     /label=lac promoter
                     /note="promoter for the E. coli lac operon"
     protein_bind    2635..2656
                     /label=CAP binding site
                     /bound_moiety="E. coli catabolite activator protein"
                     /note="CAP binding activates transcription in the presence
                     of cAMP."
     primer_bind     complement(2773..2790)
                     /label=L4440
                     /note="L4440 vector, forward primer"
     rep_origin      complement(2944..3532)
                     /direction=LEFT
                     /label=ori
                     /note="high-copy-number ColE1/pMB1/pBR322/pUC origin of
                     replication"
     primer_bind     complement(3024..3043)
                     /label=pBR322ori-F
                     /note="pBR322 origin, forward primer"
     CDS             complement(3703..4563)
                     /codon_start=1
                     /gene="bla"
                     /product="beta-lactamase"
                     /label=AmpR
                     /note="confers resistance to ampicillin, carbenicillin, and
                     related antibiotics"
                     /translation="MSIQHFRVALIPFFAAFCLPVFAHPETLVKVKDAEDQLGARVGYI
                     ELDLNSGKILESFRPEERFPMMSTFKVLLCGAVLSRIDAGQEQLGRRIHYSQNDLVEYS
                     PVTEKHLTDGMTVRELCSAAITMSDNTAANLLLTTIGGPKELTAFLHNMGDHVTRLDRW
                     EPELNEAIPNDERDTTMPVAMATTLRKLLTGELLTLASRQQLIDWMEADKVAGPLLRSA
                     LPAGWFIADKSGAGERGSRGIIAALGPDGKPSRIVVIYTTGSQATMDERNRQIAEIGAS
                     LIKHW"
     primer_bind     4326..4345
                     /label=Amp-R
                     /note="Ampicillin resistance gene, reverse primer"
     promoter        complement(4564..4668)
                     /gene="bla"
                     /label=AmpR promoter
ORIGIN
        1 cacctaaatt gtaagcgtta atattttgtt aaaattcgcg ttaaattttt gttaaatcag
       61 ctcatttttt aaccaatagg ccgaaatcgg caaaatccct tataaatcaa aagaatagac
      121 cgagataggg ttgagtgttg ttccagtttg gaacaagagt ccactattaa agaacgtgga
      181 ctccaacgtc aaaggnnnnn nnnnnnnnnn nnnnnnnnnn nnnnnnnnnn nnnnnnnnnn
      241 nnnntnnnnn nnnnnnnnnn nnnnnnnnnn nnnnnnnnnn nnnnnnnnnn nnnnnnnnnn
      301 nnnnnnnnnn nnnnnnnnnn nnnnnnnnnn nnnnnngnnn nnnnnnnnnn nnnnnnnnnn
      361 nnnnnnnnnn nnnnnnnnnn nnnnnnnnnn nnnnnnnnnn nnnnnnnnnn nnnnnnnnnn
      421 nnnnnnnnnn nnnnnnnnnn nnnnnnnnnn nnnnnnnnnn ncccattcgc cattcaggct
      481 gcgcaactgt tgggaagggc gatcggtgcg ggcctcttcg ctattacgcc agctggcgaa
      541 agggggatgt gctgcaaggc gattaagttg ggtaacgcca gggttttccc agtcacgacg
      601 ttgtaaaacg acggccagtg aattgtaata cgactcacta tagggcgaat tggagctcca
      661 ccgcggtggc ggccgctcta gaactagtgg atcccccggg ctgcaggaat tccctaacaa
      721 gtgtgcaaag ccatctttcc ctgaagtctt tcctattgac ggacaagctg ttcaaccaat
      781 aaagcacagg tttttgctcg ggatacatct ttcttccatt tcgacaatca acttttatcc
      841 aacttccaag aacttccatc tgaggaggcg ctttgcattt caatttcttg gaggaggaag
      901 gatggatgtg agaatgaacc aaggacacct acttctggca gtgaccctca tcgtctgcaa
      961 ctcacagctg ctggtggtcg ccaactcgtg gtggtcatta gccatgaacc ccatccagag
     1021 accggagatg tacatcattg gagcacagcc tctgtgcagc cagctgacgg gcctatctca
     1081 gggtcagagg aagctctgcc agctctatca ggaccacatg gtttatattg gagagggggc
     1141 gaagacgggc atcaaagagt gccagtatca gttcagacag aggcgatgga actgcagtac
     1201 agtggacaac acgtcagtgt tcggccgcgt catgcatata ggcagccgag aaacagcttt
     1261 tacgtacgcc gtcagcgcag cgggtgttgt gaatgctgtg agtcgagcgt gccgtgaggg
     1321 tgagctttcc acctgcggct gcagtcgagc ggctcgtccc agagacctgc ccagagactg
     1381 gctgtggggc ggctgcgggg acaacgtcaa ctatggctac cgcttcgccc gggagtttgt
     1441 ggacgctcgt gaacgtgaga agaactaccc acgcggatcg gtggaacacg cacgcacgct
     1501 tatgaatctg cagaacaatg aagccggaag aatggcggtg tataatctag cgaatgtggc
     1561 ctgcaagtgt catggcgtct caggctcgtg cagcttgaaa acctgctggc tccagctggc
     1621 cgacttccgg cgtgttggag aattcctgaa ggagaaatac gacagcgccg ccgccatgcg
     1681 cattaaccga cgtggaaaac tagagctggt caataatcga ttcaacccac cgacaggtga
     1741 agatctggtc tacatcgacc ccagcccgga ttactgcctg cgcaatgaaa ccactgggtc
     1801 tctgggcacc caaggccgcc tatgcaacaa gacctcggag ggtatggacg gctgcgagct
     1861 catgtgctgc ggccgcgggt acgaccagtt caagacctac aaacatgagc gctgccactg
     1921 caagttccac tggtgctgct atgtcaagtg caaacgctgc acgtcactcg tagaccagtt
     1981 tgtgtgcaag tagcagacgt gagaactggg ggacagacgc actgagcaat taagcaggag
     2041 aagaaacggg acccttacgg acccagaggg gcaacttaga gataattaaa tgtaaaaatg
     2101 atatattaaa tagcaacaaa ttaaaagtat ataaataagt gtacgtgtgc cgttgatagt
     2161 aatttaatga cctgaggatc cacgttggac gtcattgatg aaaaaggagg caccggtgtg
     2221 atgcattccg gctcaagctg tgtttctctt atatagagag gaaggaactc ttgacttgtg
     2281 ctacaagaaa ctctttagag actcgaggaa aaggcgcaga aataggatgg ggaacatcaa
     2341 gggcgcatca cccacccatt gccttccaat tcttaaacac acacacacac acacacactc
     2401 caccttgctg atgtcagagc tcttaagaac tttcggaatg cggatatcaa gcttatcgat
     2461 accgtcgacc tcgagggggg gcccggtacc cagcttttgt tccctttagt gagggttaat
     2521 ttcgagcttg gcgtaatcat ggtcatagct gtttcctgtg tgaaattgtt atccgctcac
     2581 aattccacac aacatacgag ccggaagcat aaagtgtaaa gcctggggtg cctaatgagt
     2641 gagctaactc acattaattg cgttgcgctc actgcccgct ttccagtcgg gaaacctgtc
     2701 gtgccagctg cattaatgaa tcggccaacg cgcggggaga ggcggtttgc gtattgggcg
     2761 ctcttccgct tcctcgctca ctgactcgct gcgctcggtc gttcggctgc ggcgagcggt
     2821 atcagctcac tcaaaggcgg taatacggtt atccacagaa tcaggggata acgcaggaaa
     2881 gaacatgtga gcaaaaggcc agcaaaaggc caggaaccgt aaaaaggccg cgttgctggc
     2941 gtttttccat aggctccgcc cccctgacga gcatcacaaa aatcgacgct caagtcagag
     3001 gtggcgaaac ccgacaggac tataaagata ccaggcgttt ccccctggaa gctccctcgt
     3061 gcgctctcct gttccgaccc tgccgcttac cggatacctg tccgcctttc tcccttcggg
     3121 aagcgtggcg ctttctcata gctcacgctg taggtatctc agttcggtgt aggtcgttcg
     3181 ctccaagctg ggctgtgtgc acgaaccccc cgttcagccc gaccgctgcg ccttatccgg
     3241 taactatcgt cttgagtcca acccggtaag acacgactta tcgccactgg cagcagccac
     3301 tggtaacagg attagcagag cgaggtatgt aggcggtgct acagagttct tgaagtggtg
     3361 gcctaactac ggctacacta gaaggacagt atttggtatc tgcgctctgc tgaagccagt
     3421 taccttcgga aaaagagttg gtagctcttg atccggcaaa caaaccaccg ctggtagcgg
     3481 tggttttttt gtttgcaagc agcagattac gcgcagaaaa aaaggatctc aagaagatcc
     3541 tttgatcttt tctacggggt ctgacgctca gtggaacgaa aactcacgtt aagggatttt
     3601 ggtcatgaga ttatcaaaaa ggatcttcac ctagatcctt ttaaattaaa aatgaagttt
     3661 taaatcaatc taaagtatat atgagtaaac ttggtctgac agttaccaat gcttaatcag
     3721 tgaggcacct atctcagcga tctgtctatt tcgttcatcc atagttgcct gactccccgt
     3781 cgtgtagata actacgatac gggagggctt accatctggc cccagtgctg caatgatacc
     3841 gcgagaccca cgctcaccgg ctccagattt atcagcaata aaccagccag ccggaagggc
     3901 cgagcgcaga agtggtcctg caactttatc cgcctccatc cagtctatta attgttgccg
     3961 ggaagctaga gtaagtagtt cgccagttaa tagtttgcgc aacgttgttg ccattgctac
     4021 aggcatcgtg gtgtcacgct cgtcgtttgg tatggcttca ttcagctccg gttcccaacg
     4081 atcaaggcga gttacatgat cccccatgtt gtgcaaaaaa gcggttagct ccttcggtcc
     4141 tccgatcgtt gtcagaagta agttggccgc agtgttatca ctcatggtta tggcagcact
     4201 gcataattct cttactgtca tgccatccgt aagatgcttt tctgtgactg gtgagtactc
     4261 aaccaagtca ttctgagaat agtgtatgcg gcgaccgagt tgctcttgcc cggcgtcaat
     4321 acgggataat accgcgccac atagcagaac tttaaaagtg ctcatcattg gaaaacgttc
     4381 ttcggggcga aaactctcaa ggatcttacc gctgttgaga tccagttcga tgtaacccac
     4441 tcgtgcaccc aactgatctt cagcatcttt tactttcacc agcgtttctg ggtgagcaaa
     4501 aacaggaagg caaaatgccg caaaaaaggg aataagggcg acacggaaat gttgaatact
     4561 catactcttc ctttttcaat attattgaag catttatcag ggttattgtc tcatgagcgg
     4621 atacatattt gaatgtattt agaaaaataa acaaataggg gttccgcgca catttccccg
     4681 aaaagtgc
//
