>Addgene plasmid #21282 | zWnt5b | addgene partial sequence | sequence record 27107 | 21282 with T7
GGTGGCGGCCGCTCTAGAACTAGTGGATCCCCCGGGCTGCAGGAATTCCCTAACAAGTGTGCAAAGCCAT
CTTTCCCTGAAGTCTTTCCTATTGACGGACAAGCTGTTCAACCAATAAAGCACAGGTTTTTGCTCGGGAT
ACATCTTTCTTCCATTTCGACAATCAACTTTTATCCAACTTCCAAGAACTTCCATCTGAGGAGGCGCTTT
GCATTTCAATTTCTTGGAGGAGGAAGGATGGATGTGAGAATGAACCAAGGACACCTACTTCTGGCAGTGA
CCCTCATCGTCTGCAACTCACAGCTGCTGGTGGTCGCCAACTCGTGGTGGTCATTAGCCATGAACCCCAT
CCAGAGACCGGAGATGTACATCATTGGAGCACAGCCTCTGTGCAGCCAGCTGACGGGCCTATCTCAGGGT
CAGAGGAAGCTCTGCCAGCTCTATCAGGACCACATGGTTTATATTGGAGAGGGGGCGAAGACGGGCATCA
AAGAGTGCCAGTATCAGTTCAGACAGAGGCGATGGAACTGCAGTACAGTGGACAACACGTCAGTGTTCGG
CCGCGTCATGCATATAGGCAGCCGAGAAACAGCTTTTACGTACGCCGTCAGCGCAGCGGGTGTTGTGAAT
GCTGTGAGTCGAGCGTGCCGTGAGGGTGAGCTTTCCACCTGCGGCTGCAGTCGAGCGGCTCGTCCCAGAG
ACCTGCCCAGAGACTGGCTGTGGGGCGGCTGCGGGGACAACGTCAACTATGGCTACCGCTTCGCCCGGGA
GTTTGTGGACGCTCGTGAACGTGAGAAGAACTACCCACGCGGAATCGGGTGGAACACGCACGCAC
